Addgene plasmid #48236: pAC2-dual-dCas9VP48-sgExpression
Purpose: Dual expression construct expressing both dCas9VP48 and sgRNA from separate promoters
Depositing lab: Rudolf Jaenisch. Depositing organization: Whitehead Institute for Biomedical Research. Publication: Multiplexed activation of endogenous genes by CRISPR-on, an RNA-guided transcriptional activator system. Cheng AW, Wang H, Yang H, Shi L, Katz Y, Theunissen TW, Rangarajan S, Shivalila CS, Dadon DB, Jaenisch R. Cell Res. 2013 Aug 27. doi: 10.1038/cr.2013.122. PubMed 23979020.
Backbone
  Vector backbone: pX335 (Addgene #42335)
  Vector type: Mammalian Expression, CRISPR
Growth in bacteria
  Bacterial resistance: Ampicillin, 100 μg/mL
  Growth temperature: 37°C
  Growth strain: DH5alpha
  Copy number: Unknown
Gene/Insert
  Gene/Insert name: dCas9VP48
  Species: H. sapiens (human), Synthetic
  Mutation: D10A H840A (catalytically inactive)
  Tag / fusion protein: HA-tag (N terminal on insert); VP48 (C terminal on insert)
  Cloning method: Restriction Enzyme; 5′ cloning site AgeI (not destroyed); 3′ cloning site EcoRI (not destroyed)
  Sequencing primers: 5′ acctctccgcctcgccccgc; 3′ BGHPolyARSeq:ttattaggaaaggacagtgg
Terms and licenses: Academic/Nonprofit Terms; Industry Terms: Not Available to Industry
Depositor comments: Clone sgRNA spacer into BbsI site. Sequence using LKO5' primer: GACTATCATATGCTTACCGT For more information including protocols and updates, please go to http://www.crispr-on.org
How to cite: pAC2-dual-dCas9VP48-sgExpression was a gift from Rudolf Jaenisch (Addgene plasmid # 48236 ; http://n2t.net/addgene:48236 ; RRID:Addgene_48236)
