[The description below was written by a language model from this plasmid's Addgene catalogue record and pLannotate feature annotations shown in this document.]
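Description:
pAC2-dual-dCas9VP48-sgExpression is an 8,565 bp mammalian expression plasmid built on the pX335 CRISPR backbone that delivers both components of an RNA-guided transcriptional activator from a single vector. It is propagated in E. coli through a high-copy ColE1/pUC-type origin and selected with ampicillin via the β-lactamase gene. An M13/f1-type phage origin is also annotated. A single AAV2 inverted terminal repeat lies downstream of the expression cassette, apparently carried over from the parental backbone. With only one ITR annotated, the record does not support use as an AAV packaging vector.

The payload consists of two independent transcription units. A human U6 RNA polymerase III promoter drives a Streptococcus pyogenes guide RNA scaffold, and user-defined spacer sequences are cloned into a BbsI site between the promoter and scaffold. Downstream, a hybrid promoter comprising the CMV enhancer, the chicken β-actin promoter and a hybrid intron drives dCas9VP48, terminated by the bovine growth hormone polyadenylation signal. This protein is Cas9 carrying the D10A and H840A mutations that abolish nuclease activity while preserving guide-directed DNA binding. It has an N-terminal HA epitope tag for detection and a C-terminal VP48 domain made of three tandem copies of the minimal herpes simplex virus VP16 activation domain. The insert sits between retained AgeI and EcoRI sites.

When transfected into mammalian cells with a spacer targeting a promoter region, the sgRNA recruits dCas9VP48 to the chosen locus, where the VP48 domain stimulates transcription. The construct belongs to the "CRISPR-on" system for activating endogenous genes, including multiplexed activation.
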