Features (pLannotate 1.2.2; 18 found; start..end, strand, type, name):
      1..241     +  promoter       U6 promoter: RNA polymerase III promoter for human U6 snRNA
    268..343     +  misc_RNA       gRNA scaffold: guide RNA scaffold for the Streptococcus pyogenes CRISPR/Cas9 system
    350..393     +  misc_RNA       gRNA scaffold (fragment): guide RNA scaffold for the Streptococcus pyogenes CRISPR/Cas9 system
    440..725     +  enhancer       CMV enhancer: human cytomegalovirus immediate early enhancer; contains an 18-bp deletion relative to the standard CMV enhancer
    727..1004    +  promoter       chicken β-actin promoter: No description available
   1005..1233    +  intron         hybrid intron: hybrid between chicken β-actin (CBA) and minute virus of mice (MMV) introns (Gray et al., 2011)
   1254..1281    +  CDS            3xHA (fragment): three tandem HA epitope tags
   1314..5414    +  CDS            Cas9: Cas9 (Csn1) endonuclease from the Streptococcus pyogenes Type II CRISPR/Cas system generates RNA-guided double strand breaks in DNA
   5457..5567    +  CDS            VP48: 3 tandem repeats of the minimal activation domain of herpes simplex virus VP16 (Cheng et al., 2013)
   5612..5723    +  polyA_signal   bGH poly(A) signal: bovine growth hormone polyadenylation signal
   5828..5968    +  repeat_region  AAV2 ITR: inverted terminal repeat of adeno-associated virus serotype 2 inverted
   5973..6024    -  misc_feature   bom (fragment): basis of mobility region from pBR322
   6043..6423    +  rep_origin     M13 ori (sequence partly withheld): M13 bacteriophage origin of replication; arrow indicates direction of (+) strand synthesis
   6499..6548    -  misc_feature   bom (fragment): basis of mobility region from pBR322
   6650..6685    -  CDS            rop (fragment): Rop protein, which maintains plasmids at low copy number; rop
   6780..6884    +  promoter       AmpR promoter: bla
   6885..7745    +  CDS            AmpR: β-lactamase; bla; confers resistance to ampicillin, carbenicillin, and related antibiotics
   7916..8504    +  rep_origin     ori: high-copy-number ColE1/pMB1/pBR322/pUC origin of replication
>Addgene plasmid #48236 | pAC2-dual-dCas9VP48-sgExpression | depositor full sequence | sequence record 69543 | pAC2-dual-dCas9VP48-sgExpression sequence 8565 bps
GAGGGCCTATTTCCCATGATTCCTTCATATTTGCATATACGATACAAGGCTGTTAGAGAGATAATTGGAA
TTAATTTGACTGTAAACACAAAGATATTAGTACAAAATACGTGACGTAGAAAGTAATAATTTCTTGGGTA
GTTTGCAGTTTTAAAATTATGTTTTAAAATGGACTATCATATGCTTACCGTAACTTGAAAGTATTTCGAT
TTCTTGGCTTTATATATCTTGTGGAAAGGACGAAACACCGGGTCTTCGAGAAGACCTGTTTTAGAGCTAG
AAATAGCAAGTTAAAATAAGGCTAGTCCGTTATCAACTTGAAAAAGTGGCACCGAGTCGGTGCTTTTTTG
TTTTAGAGCTAGAAATAGCAAGTTAAAATAAGGCTAGTCCGTTTTTAGCGCGTGCGCCAATTCTGCAGAC
AAATGGCTCTAGAGGTACCCGTTACATAACTTACGGTAAATGGCCCGCCTGGCTGACCGCCCAACGACCC
CCGCCCATTGACGTCAATAGTAACGCCAATAGGGACTTTCCATTGACGTCAATGGGTGGAGTATTTACGG
TAAACTGCCCACTTGGCAGTACATCAAGTGTATCATATGCCAAGTACGCCCCCTATTGACGTCAATGACG
GTAAATGGCCCGCCTGGCATTGTGCCCAGTACATGACCTTATGGGACTTTCCTACTTGGCAGTACATCTA
CGTATTAGTCATCGCTATTACCATGGTCGAGGTGAGCCCCACGTTCTGCTTCACTCTCCCCATCTCCCCC
CCCTCCCCACCCCCAATTTTGTATTTATTTATTTTTTAATTATTTTGTGCAGCGATGGGGGCGGGGGGGG
GGGGGGGGCGCGCGCCAGGCGGGGCGGGGCGGGGCGAGGGGCGGGGCGGGGCGAGGCGGAGAGGTGCGGC
GGCAGCCAATCAGAGCGGCGCGCTCCGAAAGTTTCCTTTTATGGCGAGGCGGCGGCGGCGGCGGCCCTAT
AAAAAGCGAAGCGCGCGGCGGGCGGGAGTCGCTGCGACGCTGCCTTCGCCCCGTGCCCCGCTCCGCCGCC
GCCTCGCGCCGCCCGCCCCGGCTCTGACTGACCGCGTTACTCCCACAGGTGAGCGGGCGGGACGGCCCTT
CTCCTCCGGGCTGTAATTAGCTGAGCAAGAGGTAAGGGTTTAAGGGATGGTTGGTTGGTGGGGTATTAAT
GTTTAATTACCTGGAGCACCTGCCTGAAATCACTTTTTTTCAGGTTGGACCGGTGCCACCATGTACCCAT
ACGATGTTCCAGATTACGCTTCGCCGAAGAAAAAGCGCAAGGTCGAAGCGTCCGACAAGAAGTACAGCAT
CGGCCTGGCCATCGGCACCAACTCTGTGGGCTGGGCCGTGATCACCGACGAGTACAAGGTGCCCAGCAAG
AAATTCAAGGTGCTGGGCAACACCGACCGGCACAGCATCAAGAAGAACCTGATCGGAGCCCTGCTGTTCG
ACAGCGGCGAAACAGCCGAGGCCACCCGGCTGAAGAGAACCGCCAGAAGAAGATACACCAGACGGAAGAA
CCGGATCTGCTATCTGCAAGAGATCTTCAGCAACGAGATGGCCAAGGTGGACGACAGCTTCTTCCACAGA
CTGGAAGAGTCCTTCCTGGTGGAAGAGGATAAGAAGCACGAGCGGCACCCCATCTTCGGCAACATCGTGG
ACGAGGTGGCCTACCACGAGAAGTACCCCACCATCTACCACCTGAGAAAGAAACTGGTGGACAGCACCGA
CAAGGCCGACCTGCGGCTGATCTATCTGGCCCTGGCCCACATGATCAAGTTCCGGGGCCACTTCCTGATC
GAGGGCGACCTGAACCCCGACAACAGCGACGTGGACAAGCTGTTCATCCAGCTGGTGCAGACCTACAACC
AGCTGTTCGAGGAAAACCCCATCAACGCCAGCGGCGTGGACGCCAAGGCCATCCTGTCTGCCAGACTGAG
CAAGAGCAGACGGCTGGAAAATCTGATCGCCCAGCTGCCCGGCGAGAAGAAGAATGGCCTGTTCGGCAAC
CTGATTGCCCTGAGCCTGGGCCTGACCCCCAACTTCAAGAGCAACTTCGACCTGGCCGAGGATGCCAAAC
TGCAGCTGAGCAAGGACACCTACGACGACGACCTGGACAACCTGCTGGCCCAGATCGGCGACCAGTACGC
CGACCTGTTTCTGGCCGCCAAGAACCTGTCCGACGCCATCCTGCTGAGCGACATCCTGAGAGTGAACACC
GAGATCACCAAGGCCCCCCTGAGCGCCTCTATGATCAAGAGATACGACGAGCACCACCAGGACCTGACCC
TGCTGAAAGCTCTCGTGCGGCAGCAGCTGCCTGAGAAGTACAAAGAGATTTTCTTCGACCAGAGCAAGAA
CGGCTACGCCGGCTACATTGACGGCGGAGCCAGCCAGGAAGAGTTCTACAAGTTCATCAAGCCCATCCTG
GAAAAGATGGACGGCACCGAGGAACTGCTCGTGAAGCTGAACAGAGAGGACCTGCTGCGGAAGCAGCGGA
CCTTCGACAACGGCAGCATCCCCCACCAGATCCACCTGGGAGAGCTGCACGCCATTCTGCGGCGGCAGGA
AGATTTTTACCCATTCCTGAAGGACAACCGGGAAAAGATCGAGAAGATCCTGACCTTCCGCATCCCCTAC
TACGTGGGCCCTCTGGCCAGGGGAAACAGCAGATTCGCCTGGATGACCAGAAAGAGCGAGGAAACCATCA
CCCCCTGGAACTTCGAGGAAGTGGTGGACAAGGGCGCTTCCGCCCAGAGCTTCATCGAGCGGATGACCAA
CTTCGATAAGAACCTGCCCAACGAGAAGGTGCTGCCCAAGCACAGCCTGCTGTACGAGTACTTCACCGTG
TATAACGAGCTGACCAAAGTGAAATACGTGACCGAGGGAATGAGAAAGCCCGCCTTCCTGAGCGGCGAGC
AGAAAAAGGCCATCGTGGACCTGCTGTTCAAGACCAACCGGAAAGTGACCGTGAAGCAGCTGAAAGAGGA
CTACTTCAAGAAAATCGAGTGCTTCGACTCCGTGGAAATCTCCGGCGTGGAAGATCGGTTCAACGCCTCC
CTGGGCACATACCACGATCTGCTGAAAATTATCAAGGACAAGGACTTCCTGGACAATGAGGAAAACGAGG
ACATTCTGGAAGATATCGTGCTGACCCTGACACTGTTTGAGGACAGAGAGATGATCGAGGAACGGCTGAA
AACCTATGCCCACCTGTTCGACGACAAAGTGATGAAGCAGCTGAAGCGGCGGAGATACACCGGCTGGGGC
AGGCTGAGCCGGAAGCTGATCAACGGCATCCGGGACAAGCAGTCCGGCAAGACAATCCTGGATTTCCTGA
AGTCCGACGGCTTCGCCAACAGAAACTTCATGCAGCTGATCCACGACGACAGCCTGACCTTTAAAGAGGA
CATCCAGAAAGCCCAGGTGTCCGGCCAGGGCGATAGCCTGCACGAGCACATTGCCAATCTGGCCGGCAGC
CCCGCCATTAAGAAGGGCATCCTGCAGACAGTGAAGGTGGTGGACGAGCTCGTGAAAGTGATGGGCCGGC
ACAAGCCCGAGAACATCGTGATCGAAATGGCCAGAGAGAACCAGACCACCCAGAAGGGACAGAAGAACAG
CCGCGAGAGAATGAAGCGGATCGAAGAGGGCATCAAAGAGCTGGGCAGCCAGATCCTGAAAGAACACCCC
GTGGAAAACACCCAGCTGCAGAACGAGAAGCTGTACCTGTACTACCTGCAGAATGGGCGGGATATGTACG
TGGACCAGGAACTGGACATCAACCGGCTGTCCGACTACGATGTGGACGCCATCGTGCCTCAGAGCTTTCT
GAAGGACGACTCCATCGACAACAAGGTGCTGACCAGAAGCGACAAGAACCGGGGCAAGAGCGACAACGTG
CCCTCCGAAGAGGTCGTGAAGAAGATGAAGAACTACTGGCGGCAGCTGCTGAACGCCAAGCTGATTACCC
AGAGAAAGTTCGACAATCTGACCAAGGCCGAGAGAGGCGGCCTGAGCGAACTGGATAAGGCCGGCTTCAT
CAAGAGACAGCTGGTGGAAACCCGGCAGATCACAAAGCACGTGGCACAGATCCTGGACTCCCGGATGAAC
ACTAAGTACGACGAGAATGACAAGCTGATCCGGGAAGTGAAAGTGATCACCCTGAAGTCCAAGCTGGTGT
CCGATTTCCGGAAGGATTTCCAGTTTTACAAAGTGCGCGAGATCAACAACTACCACCACGCCCACGACGC
CTACCTGAACGCCGTCGTGGGAACCGCCCTGATCAAAAAGTACCCTAAGCTGGAAAGCGAGTTCGTGTAC
GGCGACTACAAGGTGTACGACGTGCGGAAGATGATCGCCAAGAGCGAGCAGGAAATCGGCAAGGCTACCG
CCAAGTACTTCTTCTACAGCAACATCATGAACTTTTTCAAGACCGAGATTACCCTGGCCAACGGCGAGAT
CCGGAAGCGGCCTCTGATCGAGACAAACGGCGAAACCGGGGAGATCGTGTGGGATAAGGGCCGGGATTTT
GCCACCGTGCGGAAAGTGCTGAGCATGCCCCAAGTGAATATCGTGAAAAAGACCGAGGTGCAGACAGGCG
GCTTCAGCAAAGAGTCTATCCTGCCCAAGAGGAACAGCGATAAGCTGATCGCCAGAAAGAAGGACTGGGA
CCCTAAGAAGTACGGCGGCTTCGACAGCCCCACCGTGGCCTATTCTGTGCTGGTGGTGGCCAAAGTGGAA
AAGGGCAAGTCCAAGAAACTGAAGAGTGTGAAAGAGCTGCTGGGGATCACCATCATGGAAAGAAGCAGCT
TCGAGAAGAATCCCATCGACTTTCTGGAAGCCAAGGGCTACAAAGAAGTGAAAAAGGACCTGATCATCAA
GCTGCCTAAGTACTCCCTGTTCGAGCTGGAAAACGGCCGGAAGAGAATGCTGGCCTCTGCCGGCGAACTG
CAGAAGGGAAACGAACTGGCCCTGCCCTCCAAATATGTGAACTTCCTGTACCTGGCCAGCCACTATGAGA
AGCTGAAGGGCTCCCCCGAGGATAATGAGCAGAAACAGCTGTTTGTGGAACAGCACAAGCACTACCTGGA
CGAGATCATCGAGCAGATCAGCGAGTTCTCCAAGAGAGTGATCCTGGCCGACGCTAATCTGGACAAAGTG
CTGTCCGCCTACAACAAGCACCGGGATAAGCCCATCAGAGAGCAGGCCGAGAATATCATCCACCTGTTTA
CCCTGACCAATCTGGGAGCCCCTGCCGCCTTCAAGTACTTTGACACCACCATCGACCGGAAGAGGTACAC
CAGCACCAAAGAGGTGCTGGACGCCACCCTGATCCACCAGAGCATCACCGGCCTGTACGAGACACGGATC
GACCTGTCTCAGCTGGGAGGCGACAGCCCCAAGAAGAAGAGAAAGGTGGAGGCCAGCGGGCCGGCCGACG
CCCTTGACGATTTTGACTTAGACATGCTCCCAGCCGATGCCCTTGACGACTTTGACCTTGATATGCTGCC
TGCTGACGCTCTTGACGATTTTGACCTTGACATGCTCCCCGGGTAAAGGGCGAATTCCTAGAGCTCGCTG
ATCAGCCTCGACTGTGCCTTCTAGTTGCCAGCCATCTGTTGTTTGCCCCTCCCCCGTGCCTTCCTTGACC
CTGGAAGGTGCCACTCCCACTGTCCTTTCCTAATAAAATGAGGAAATTGCATCGCATTGTCTGAGTAGGT
GTCATTCTATTCTGGGGGGTGGGGTGGGGCAGGACAGCAAGGGGGAGGATTGGGAAGAGAATAGCAGGCA
TGCTGGGGAGCGGCCGCAGGAACCCCTAGTGATGGAGTTGGCCACTCCCTCTCTGCGCGCTCGCTCGCTC
ACTGAGGCCGGGCGACCAAAGGTCGCCCGACGCCCGGGCTTTGCCCGGGCGGCCTCAGTGAGCGAGCGAG
CGCGCAGCTGCCTGCAGGGGCGCCTGATGCGGTATTTTCTCCTTACGCATCTGTGCGGTATTTCACACCG
CATA
[142 nt withheld, positions 6025-6166]
C
[141 nt withheld, positions 6168-6308]
CCTTTGACGTTGGAGTCCACGTTCTTT
[37 nt withheld, positions 6336-6372]
ACCCTATCTCGGGCTATTCTTTTGATTTATAAGGGATTTTGCCGATTTCGGCCTATTGGTTAAAAAATGA
GCTGATTTAACAAAAATTTAACGCGAATTTTAACAAAATATTAACGTTTACAATTTTATGGTGCACTCTC
AGTACAATCTGCTCTGATGCCGCATAGTTAAGCCAGCCCCGACACCCGCCAACACCCGCTGACGCGCCCT
GACGGGCTTGTCTGCTCCCGGCATCCGCTTACAGACAAGCTGTGACCGTCTCCGGGAGCTGCATGTGTCA
GAGGTTTTCACCGTCATCACCGAAACGCGCGAGACGAAAGGGCCTCGTGATACGCCTATTTTTATAGGTT
AATGTCATGATAATAATGGTTTCTTAGACGTCAGGTGGCACTTTTCGGGGAAATGTGCGCGGAACCCCTA
TTTGTTTATTTTTCTAAATACATTCAAATATGTATCCGCTCATGAGACAATAACCCTGATAAATGCTTCA
ATAATATTGAAAAAGGAAGAGTATGAGTATTCAACATTTCCGTGTCGCCCTTATTCCCTTTTTTGCGGCA
TTTTGCCTTCCTGTTTTTGCTCACCCAGAAACGCTGGTGAAAGTAAAAGATGCTGAAGATCAGTTGGGTG
CACGAGTGGGTTACATCGAACTGGATCTCAACAGCGGTAAGATCCTTGAGAGTTTTCGCCCCGAAGAACG
TTTTCCAATGATGAGCACTTTTAAAGTTCTGCTATGTGGCGCGGTATTATCCCGTATTGACGCCGGGCAA
GAGCAACTCGGTCGCCGCATACACTATTCTCAGAATGACTTGGTTGAGTACTCACCAGTCACAGAAAAGC
ATCTTACGGATGGCATGACAGTAAGAGAATTATGCAGTGCTGCCATAACCATGAGTGATAACACTGCGGC
CAACTTACTTCTGACAACGATCGGAGGACCGAAGGAGCTAACCGCTTTTTTGCACAACATGGGGGATCAT
GTAACTCGCCTTGATCGTTGGGAACCGGAGCTGAATGAAGCCATACCAAACGACGAGCGTGACACCACGA
TGCCTGTAGCAATGGCAACAACGTTGCGCAAACTATTAACTGGCGAACTACTTACTCTAGCTTCCCGGCA
ACAATTAATAGACTGGATGGAGGCGGATAAAGTTGCAGGACCACTTCTGCGCTCGGCCCTTCCGGCTGGC
TGGTTTATTGCTGATAAATCTGGAGCCGGTGAGCGTGGAAGCCGCGGTATCATTGCAGCACTGGGGCCAG
ATGGTAAGCCCTCCCGTATCGTAGTTATCTACACGACGGGGAGTCAGGCAACTATGGATGAACGAAATAG
ACAGATCGCTGAGATAGGTGCCTCACTGATTAAGCATTGGTAACTGTCAGACCAAGTTTACTCATATATA
CTTTAGATTGATTTAAAACTTCATTTTTAATTTAAAAGGATCTAGGTGAAGATCCTTTTTGATAATCTCA
TGACCAAAATCCCTTAACGTGAGTTTTCGTTCCACTGAGCGTCAGACCCCGTAGAAAAGATCAAAGGATC
TTCTTGAGATCCTTTTTTTCTGCGCGTAATCTGCTGCTTGCAAACAAAAAAACCACCGCTACCAGCGGTG
GTTTGTTTGCCGGATCAAGAGCTACCAACTCTTTTTCCGAAGGTAACTGGCTTCAGCAGAGCGCAGATAC
CAAATACTGTCCTTCTAGTGTAGCCGTAGTTAGGCCACCACTTCAAGAACTCTGTAGCACCGCCTACATA
CCTCGCTCTGCTAATCCTGTTACCAGTGGCTGCTGCCAGTGGCGATAAGTCGTGTCTTACCGGGTTGGAC
TCAAGACGATAGTTACCGGATAAGGCGCAGCGGTCGGGCTGAACGGGGGGTTCGTGCACACAGCCCAGCT
TGGAGCGAACGACCTACACCGAACTGAGATACCTACAGCGTGAGCTATGAGAAAGCGCCACGCTTCCCGA
AGGGAGAAAGGCGGACAGGTATCCGGTAAGCGGCAGGGTCGGAACAGGAGAGCGCACGAGGGAGCTTCCA
GGGGGAAACGCCTGGTATCTTTATAGTCCTGTCGGGTTTCGCCACCTCTGACTTGAGCGTCGATTTTTGT
GATGCTCGTCAGGGGGGCGGAGCCTATGGAAAAACGCCAGCAACGCGGCCTTTTTACGGTTCCTGGCCTT
TTGCTGGCCTTTTGCTCACATGT
