>Addgene plasmid #48236 | pAC2-dual-dCas9VP48-sgExpression | addgene partial sequence | sequence record 71019 | dCas9-R2 5'-GGGTTTCCACCAGCTGTCTC
CGCTCAGGCCGCCTCTCTCGGCCTTGGTCAGATTGTCGAACTTTCTCTGGGTAATCAGCTTGGCGTTCAG
CAGCTGCCGCCAGTAGTTCTTCATCTTCTTCACGACCTCTTCGGAGGGCACGTTGTCGCTCTTGCCCCGG
TTCTTGTCGCTTCTGGTCAGCACCTTGTTGTCGATGGAGTCGTCCTTCAGAAAGCTCTGAGGCACGATGG
CGTCCACATCGTAGTCGGACAGCCGGTTGATGTCCAGTTCCTGGTCCACGTACATATCCCGCCCATTCTG
CAGGTAGTACAGGTACAGCTTCTCGTTCTGCAGCTGGGTGTTTTCCACGGGGTGTTCTTTCAGGATCTGG
CTGCCCAGCTCTTTGATGCCCTCTTCGATCCGCTTCATTCTCTCGCGGCTGTTCTTCTGTCCCTTCTGGG
TGGTCTGGTTCTCTCTGGCCATTTCGATCACGATGTTCTCGGGCTTGTGCCGGCCCATCACTTTCACGAG
CTCGTCCACCACCTTCACTGTCTGCAGGATGCCCTTCTTAATGGCGGGGCTGCCGGCCAGATTGGCAATG
TGCTCGTGCAGGCTATCGCCCTGGCCGGACACCTGGGCTTTCTGGATGTCCTCTTTAAAGGTCAGGCTGT
CGTCGTGGATCAGCTGCATGAAGTTTCTGTTGGCGAAGCCGTCGGACTTCAGGAAATCCAGGATTGTCTT
GCCGGACTGCTTGTCCCGGATGCCGTTGATCAGCTTCCGGCTCAGCCTGCCCCAGCCGGTGTATCTCCGC
CGCTTCAGCTGCTTCATCACTTTGTCGTCGAACAGGTGGGCATAGGTTTTCAGCCGTTCCTCGATCATCT
CTCTGTCCTCAAA
