>Addgene plasmid #48236 | pAC2-dual-dCas9VP48-sgExpression | addgene partial sequence | sequence record 71020 | pBR322ori-F 5'-GGGAAACGCCTGGTATCTTT-3'
TGAGCGTCGATTTTTGTGATGCTCGTCAGGGGGGCGGAGCCTATGGAAAAACGCCAGCAACGCGGCCTTT
TTACGGTTCCTGGCCTTTTGCTGGCCTTTTGCTCACATGTGAGGGCCTATTTCCCATGATTCCTTCATAT
TTGCATATACGATACAAGGCTGTTAGAGAGATAATTGGAATTAATTTGACTGTAAACACAAAGATATTAG
TACAAAATACGTGACGTAGAAAGTAATAATTTCTTGGGTAGTTTGCAGTTTTAAAATTATGTTTTAAAAT
GGACTATCATATGCTTACCGTAACTTGAAAGTATTTCGATTTCTTGGCTTTATATATCTTGTGGAAAGGA
CGAAACACCGGGTCTTCGAGAAGACCTGTTTTAGAGCTAGAAATAGCAAGTTAAAATAAGGCTAGTCCGT
TATCAACTTGAAAAAGTGGCACCGAGTCGGTGCTTTTTTGTTTTAGAGCTAGAAATAGCAAGTTAAAATA
AGGCTAGTCCGTTTTTAGCGCGTGCGCCAATTCTGCAGACAAATGGCTCTAGAGGTACCCGTTACATAAC
TTACGGTAAATGGCCCGCCTGGCTGACCGCCCAACGACCCCCGCCCATTGACGTCAATAGTAACGCCAAT
AGGGACTTTCCATTGACGTC
