>Addgene plasmid #48236 | pAC2-dual-dCas9VP48-sgExpression | addgene partial sequence | sequence record 71022 | BGH-rev 5'-TAGAAGGCACAGTCGAGG-3'
TTTACCCGGGGAGCATGTCAAGGTCAAAATCGTCAAGAGCGTCAGCAGGCAGCATATCAAGGTCAAAGTC
GTCAAGGGCATCGGCTGGGAGCATGTCTAAGTCAAAATCGTCAAGGGCGTCGGCCGGCCCGCTGGCCTCC
ACCTTTCTCTTCTTCTTGGGGCTGTCGCCTCCCAGCTGAGACAGGTCGATCCGTGTCTCGTACAGGCCGG
TGATGCTCTGGTGGATCAGGGTGGCGTCCAGCACCTCTTTGGTGCTGGTGTACCTCTTCCGGTCGATGGT
GGTGTCAAAGTACTTGAAGGCGGCAGGGGCTCCCAGATTGGTCAGGGTAAACAGGTGGATGATATTCTCG
GCCTGCTCTCTGATGGGCTTATCCCGGTGCTTGTTGTAGGCGGACAGCACTTTGTCCAGATTAGCGTCGG
CCAGGATCACTCTCTTGGAGAACTCGCTGATCTGCTCGATGATCTCGTCCAGGTAGTGCTTGTGCTGTTC
CACAAACAGCTGTTTCTGCTCATTATCCTCGGGGGAGCCCTTCAGCTTCTCATAGTGGCTGGCCAGGTAC
AGGAAGTTCACATATTTGGAGGGCAGGGCCAGTTCGTTTCCCTTCTGCAGTTCGCCGGCAGAGGCCAGCA
TTCTCTTCCGGCCGTTTTCCAGCTCGAACAGGGAGTACTTAGGCAGCTTGATGATCAGGTCCTTTTTCAC
TTCTTTGTAGCCCTTGGCTTCCAGAAAGTCGATGGGATTCTTCTCGAAGCTGCTTCTTTCCATGATGGTG
ATCCCCAGCAGCTCTTTCACACTCTTCAGTTTCTTGGACTTGCCCTTTTCCACTTTGGCCACCACCAGCA
CAGAATA
