>Addgene plasmid #48236 | pAC2-dual-dCas9VP48-sgExpression | addgene partial sequence | sequence record 71858 | pCBhProF2  5'-agggtttaagggatggttgg-3'
CTGCCTGAAATCACTTTTTTTCAGGTTGGACCGGTGCCACCATGTACCCATACGATGTTCCAGATTACGC
TTCGCCGAAGAAAAAGCGCAAGGTCGAAGCGTCCGACAAGAAGTACAGCATCGGCCTGGCCATCGGCACC
AACTCTGTGGGCTGGGCCGTGATCACCGACGAGTACAAGGTGCCCAGCAAGAAATTCAAGGTGCTGGGCA
ACACCGACCGGCACAGCATCAAGAAGAACCTGATCGGAGCCCTGCTGTTCGACAGCGGCGAAACAGCCGA
GGCCACCCGGCTGAAGAGAACCGCCAGAAGAAGATACACCAGACGGAAGAACCGGATCTGCTATCTGCAA
GAGATCTTCAGCAACGAGATGGCCAAGGTGGACGACAGCTTCTTCCACAGACTGGAAGAGTCCTTCCTGG
TGGAAGAGGATAAGAAGCACGAGCGGCACCCCATCTTCGGCAACATCGTGGACGAGGTGGCCTACCACGA
GAAGTACCCCACCATCTACCACCTGAGAAAGAAACTGGTGGACAGCACCGACAAGGCCGACCTGCGGCTG
ATCTATCTGGCCCTGGCCCACATGATCAAGTTCCGGGGCCACTTCCTGATCGAGGGCGACCTGAACCCCG
ACAACAGCGACGTGGACAAGCTGTTCATCCAGCTGGTGCAGACCTACAACCAGCTGTTCGAGGAAAACCC
CATCAACGCCAGCGGCGTGGACGCCAAGGCCATCCTGTCTGCCAGACTGAGCAAGAGCAGACGGCTGGAA
AATCTGATCGCCCAGCTGCCCGGCGAGAAGAAGAATGGCCTGTTCGGCAACCTGATTGCCCTGAGCCTGG
GCCTGACCCCCAACTTCAAGAGCAACTTCGAC
